Addgene plasmid #205350: pBad33_ISNsp2_reRNA
Purpose: Bacterial expression of ISNsp2 TnpB and its reRNA
Depositing lab: Haoyi Wang. Depositing organization: Institute of Zoology, Chinese Academy of Sciences. Publication: Evolutionary mining and functional characterization of TnpB nucleases identify efficient miniature genome editors. Xiang G, Li Y, Sun J, Huo Y, Cao S, Cao Y, Guo Y, Yang L, Cai Y, Zhang YE, Wang H. Nat Biotechnol. 2023 Jun 29. doi: 10.1038/s41587-023-01857-x. PubMed 37386294.
Backbone
  Vector backbone: pBAD
  Vector type: Bacterial Expression
Growth in bacteria
  Bacterial resistance: Chloramphenicol, 25 μg/mL
  Growth temperature: 37°C
  Growth strain: DH5alpha
  Copy number: Low Copy
Gene/Insert
  Gene/Insert name: ISNsp2 TnpB
  Species: Other
  Cloning method: Unknown
Terms and licenses: Academic/Nonprofit Terms; Industry Terms: Not Available to Industry
How to cite: pBad33_ISNsp2_reRNA was a gift from Haoyi Wang (Addgene plasmid # 205350 ; http://n2t.net/addgene:205350 ; RRID:Addgene_205350)
