[The description below was written by a language model from this plasmid's Addgene catalogue record and pLannotate feature annotations shown in this document.]
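Description:
pBad33_ISNsp2_reRNA is a low-copy bacterial expression plasmid built on a pBAD33-type backbone and designed to co-express the ISNsp2 TnpB nuclease with its guide RNA (reRNA) in E. coli. It replicates from the p15A origin, which is compatible with ColE1-type plasmids and so allows co-maintenance with a second plasmid. Selection is by chloramphenicol through a cat gene driven by its own promoter. The annotation also picks up backbone remnants typical of pACYC184-derived pBAD33 vectors: truncated β-lactamase fragments with the AmpR promoter, an M13 phage origin, partial ColE1 and RSF origin matches, an IS1 fragment, and fragments of the tetracycline resistance gene and its promoter. None of these is expected to provide a functional marker, which agrees with chloramphenicol being the only listed resistance.

Despite the pBAD name, the feature table detects no araC gene or araBAD promoter. Instead it shows two copies of the strong constitutive synthetic promoter J23119, one at the start of the record and a SpeI-ended variant about 1.2 kb downstream. The unannotated stretch between them is the plausible location of the compact TnpB coding sequence, and the short region after the second promoter is the plausible location of the reRNA with its guide segment. The automated annotation labels neither, so this layout is inferred rather than recorded. The cassette is followed by the rrnB region, comprising the 5S rRNA sequence and the T1 and T2 terminators.

The source organism of ISNsp2 is given only as "Other". The plasmid comes from a study that mined and characterised TnpB nucleases as miniature genome editors, which suggests use in bacterial assays of RNA-guided DNA targeting, although the record does not describe a specific assay.
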