Features (pLannotate 1.2.2; 17 found; start..end, strand, type, name):
      2..35      +  promoter       J23119 promoter: bacterial promoter (Registry of Standard Biological Parts BBa J23119)
   1213..1247    +  promoter       J23119(SpeI) promoter: bacterial promoter (Registry of Standard Biological Parts BBa J23119) modified to end with an SpeI site
   1559..1674    +  ncRNA          5S rRNA: Accession: RF00001 - 5S ribosomal RNA
   1678..1764    +  terminator     rrnB T1 terminator: Escherichia coli rrnB; transcription terminator T1 from the E. coli rrnB gene
   1856..1883    +  terminator     rrnB T2 terminator: transcription terminator T2 from the E. coli rrnB gene
   1902..1993    +  promoter       AmpR promoter: bla
   1994..2113    +  CDS            AmpR (fragment): β-lactamase; bla; confers resistance to ampicillin, carbenicillin, and related antibiotics
   2114..2408    +  CDS            bla(M) (fragment): β-lactamase lacking the signal sequence; bla(M); allows cytosolic expression of β-lactamase
   2451..2831    +  rep_origin     M13 ori (sequence partly withheld): M13 bacteriophage origin of replication; arrow indicates direction of (+) strand synthesis
   3017..3250    +  rep_origin     ori (fragment): high-copy-number ColE1/pMB1/pBR322/pUC origin of replication
   3465..4121    -  CDS            cat: CAT_ECOLX - Experimental evidence at protein level: Swiss-Prot protein existence level 1. This enzyme is an effector of chloramphenicol resistance in bacteria. From Escherichia coli. This protein is used as a marker in many commonly used cloning vectors, such as pACYC184.
   4122..4224    -  promoter       cat promoter: promoter of the E. coli cat gene encoding chloramphenicol acetyltransferase
   4345..4488    +  mobile_element IS1 (fragment): prokaryotic transposable element IS1
   4607..4662    -  rep_origin     RSF ori (fragment): Plasmids containing the RSF 1030 origin of replication can be propagated in E. coli cells that contain additional plasmids with compatible origins.
   4750..5295    -  rep_origin     p15A ori: Plasmids containing the medium-copy-number p15A origin of replication can be propagated in E. coli cells that contain a second plasmid with the ColE1 origin.
   5332..5452    -  CDS            TcR (fragment): tetracycline efflux protein; tet; confers resistance to tetracycline
   5462..5480    +  promoter       tet promoter (fragment): E. coli promoter for tetracycline efflux protein gene
>Addgene plasmid #205350 | pBad33_ISNsp2_reRNA | addgene full sequence | sequence record 410881 | Addgene NGS Result
CTGACAGCTAGCTCAGTCCTAGGTATAATGCTAGCCCCGGGAAAAGATCTAAAGAGGAGAAAGAATTCGA
ATTCATGAAAACCTTGAAGTTCAAACTGTACCAGCACAAAAGAAATAGATTTCTCAAACGCATGATTAAT
GCAGGTGGGGCAATCTACAACCATTGTATTGCTCTACATAAACGCTACTATCGTATGTGGGGCAAACACT
TAAACTGTGCAAAACTTCAAGCTCATATTGCCAAACTGAGAAAGCGTAACCCATTTTGGCAAACAGTAGG
TTCTCAGGCGGTACAAGATATTTGTCAACGCATTGAGAAAGCCTACCAATTATTTTTTAAACACAACAAG
AAGGGGGTTAGACCACCAGGATTTAAGAAGGTAAAAAAATACAAATCATTTACTCTAAAACAAGCAGGTT
ATAAGTTTTTGGATGGAAATAGAGTAAAAATTGGGAGTAAAATTTATCAGTTTTGGAAGTCTAGAGAAAT
TGAGGGGACAGTCAAAACATTAACTATTAAACGCACACCATTAGGTGAGTTGTTTATGGTTGTGGTGGTT
GACGAAGGTAACAAGCCAGAAACCAAATTCATGACTGGTAAGATAGCGGGATTTGATTTCGGTTTAAAAA
CCTTTCTCACTTGCTCAGACGGTACAACAATTGAGTCTCCCCAGTTTTTTAAGCAATCCCTAAATGCAAT
TAAAAAAGCCAGCCGACAGCATTCTAAGAAATTAAAAGGTTCAGCCAATCGTGAGCAAGCTAGAAAGAAC
TTAGTACGCAGGTATGAAGATATCTTTAACCGTCGTCGTGATTGGTTCTGGAAGTTAGCCCATGAGTTAA
CGGATAAATTTGATGTTCTCTGTTTTGAAACCTTAAACCTTAAAGGAATGCAACGACTTTGGGGAAGGAA
AATATCAGACTTGGCTTTTGGTGAATTACTGCAAATTCTAGAATGGGTTGCCAAAAACAAGAATAAACTG
GTTGTTTTCATTGACCCGTGGTATCCCAGTAGCAAAACCTGCTCTAGCTGTGGACATATTTTAGAAAACC
TAGATTTGTCAATTAGACGCTGGCGTTGTCCTTCATGTCAATCTGAAAATGATCGGGATGGAAACGCTAG
TTTGAATATTAAAAGAGTCGGGAGTTCGACTCTAGGCGTAGGAGATGTTAGACAGTCCCAGACTGCAATC
TCTGTCGGATCCTGAGAGATCTTTGACAGCTAGCTCAGTCCTAGGTATAATACTAGTGAAAACCTAGATT
TGTCAATTAGACGCTGGCGTTGTCCTTCATGTCAATCTGAAAATGATCGGGATGGAAACGCTAGTTTGAA
TATTAAAAGAGTCGGGAGTTCGACTCTAGGCGTAGGAGATGTTAGACAGTCCCAGACTGCAATCTCTGTC
TGATGCCTGAATCCCCCGTTTTCAAAACGGGGGAGTGGCTCAAGCTCGGAGATCATCATTGCGTTTTTTA
AGCTTGGCTGTTTTGGCGGATGAGAGAAGATTTTCAGCCTGATACAGATTAAATCAGAACGCAGAAGCGG
TCTGATAAAACAGAATTTGCCTGGCGGCAGTAGCGCGGTGGTCCCACCTGACCCCATGCCGAACTCAGAA
GTGAAACGCCGTAGCGCCGATGGTAGTGTGGGGTCTCCCCATGCGAGAGTAGGGAACTGCCAGGCATCAA
ATAAAACGAAAGGCTCAGTCGAAAGACTGGGCCTTTCGTTTTATCTGTTGTTTGTCGGTGAACGCTCTCC
TGAGTAGGACAAATCCGCCGGGAGCGGATTTGAACGTTGCGAAGCAACGGCCCGGAGGGTGGCGGGCAGG
ACGCCCGCCATAAACTGCCAGGCATCAAATTAAGCAGAAGGCCATCCTGACGGATGGCCTTTTTGCGTTT
CTACAAACTCTTTTGTTTATTTTTCTAAATACATTCAAATATGTATCCGCTCATGAGACAATAACCCTGA
TAAATGCTTCAATAATATTGAAAAAGGAAGAGTATGAGTATTCAACATTTCCGTGTCGCCCTTATTCCCT
TTTTTGCGGCATTTTGCCTTCCTGTTTTTGCTCACCCAGAAACGCTGGTGAAAGTAAAAGATGCTGAAGA
TCAGTTGGGTGCAGCAAACTATTAACTGGCGAACTACTTACTCTAGCTTCCCGGCAACAATTAATAGACT
GGATGGAGGCGGATAAAGTTGCAGGACCACTTCTGCGCTCGGCCCTTCCGGCTGGCTGGTTTATTGCTGA
TAAATCTGGAGCCGGTGAGCGTGGGTCTCGCGGTATCATTGCAGCACTGGGGCCAGATGGTAAGCCCTCC
CGTATCGTAGTTATCTACACGACGGGGAGTCAGGCAACTATGGATGAACGAAATAGACAGATCGCTGAGA
TAGGTGCCTCACTGATTAAGCATTGGTAACTGTCAGACCAAGTTTACTCATATATACTTTAGATTGATT
[125 nt withheld, positions 2450-2574]
C
[141 nt withheld, positions 2576-2716]
CCTTTGACGTTGGAGTCCACGTTCTTT
[37 nt withheld, positions 2744-2780]
ACCCTATCTCGGGCTATTCTTTTGATTTATAAGGGATTTTGCCGATTTCGGCCTATTGGTTAAAAAATGA
GCTGATTTAACAAAAATTTAACGCGAATTTTAACAAAATATTAACGTTTACAATTTAAAAGGATCTAGGT
GAAGATCCTTTTTGATAATCTCATGACCAAAATCCCTTAACGTGAGTTTTCGTTCCACTGAGCGTCAGAC
CCCGTAGAAAAGATCAAAGGATCTTCTTGAGATCCTTTTTTTCTGCGCGTAATCTGCTGCTTGCAAACAA
AAAAACCACCGCTACCAGCGGTGGTTTGTTTGCCGGATCAAGAGCTACCAACTCTTTTTCCGAAGGTAAC
TGGCTTCAGCAGAGCGCAGATACCAAATACTGTCCTTCTAGTGTAGCCGTAGTTAGGCCACCACTTCAAG
AACTCTGTAGCACCGCCTACATACCTCGCTCTGCTAATCCTGTTACCAGTCAGGCATTTGAGAAGCACAC
GGTCACACTGCTTCCGGTAGTCAATAAACCGGTAAACCAGCAATAGACATAAGCGGCTATTTAACGACCC
TGCCCTGAACCGACGACCGGGTCGAATTTGCTTTCGAATTTCTGCCATTCATCCGCTTATTATCACTTAT
TCAGGCGTAGCAACCAGGCGTTTAAGGGCACCAATAACTGCCTTAAAAAAATTACGCCCCGCCCTGCCAC
TCATCGCAGTACTGTTGTAATTCATTAAGCATTCTGCCGACATGGAAGCCATCACAAACGGCATGATGAA
CCTGAATCGCCAGCGGCATCAGCACCTTGTCGCCTTGCGTATAATATTTGCCCATGGTGAAAACGGGGGC
GAAGAAGTTGTCCATATTGGCCACGTTTAAATCAAAACTGGTGAAACTCACCCAGGGATTGGCTGAGACG
AAAAACATATTCTCAATAAACCCTTTAGGGAAATAGGCCAGGTTTTCACCGTAACACGCCACATCTTGCG
AATATATGTGTAGAAACTGCCGGAAATCGTCGTGGTATTCACTCCAGAGCGATGAAAACGTTTCAGTTTG
CTCATGGAAAACGGTGTAACAAGGGTGAACACTATCCCATATCACCAGCTCACCGTCTTTCATTGCCATA
CGGAACTCCGGATGAGCATTCATCAGGCGGGCAAGAATGTGAATAAAGGCCGGATAAAACTTGTGCTTAT
TTTTCTTTACGGTCTTTAAAAAGGCCGTAATATCCAGCTGAACGGTCTGGTTATAGGTACATTGAGCAAC
TGACTGAAATGCCTCAAAATGTTCTTTACGATGCCATTGGGATATATCAACGGTGGTATATCCAGTGATT
TTTTTCTCCATTTTAGCTTCCTTAGCTCCTGAAAATCTCGATAACTCAAAAAATACGCCCGGTAGTGATC
TTATTTCATTATGGTGAAAGTTGGAACCTCTTACGTGCCGATCAACGTCTCATTTTCGCCAAAAGTTGGC
CCAGGGCTTCCCGGTATCAACAGGGACACCAGGATTTATTTATTCTGCGAAGTGATCTTCCGTCACAGGT
ATTTATTCGGCGCAAAGTGCGTCGGGTGATGCTGCCAACTTACTGATTTAGTGTATGATGGTGTTTTTGA
GGTGCTCCAGTGGCTTCTGTTTCTATCAGCTGTCCCTCCTGTTCAGCTACTGACGGGGTGGTGCGTAACG
GCAAAAGCACCGCCGGACATCAGCGCTAGCGGAGTGTATACTGGCTTACTATGTTGGCACTGATGAGGGT
GTCAGTGAAGTGCTTCATGTGGCAGGAGAAAAAAGGCTGCACCGGTGCGTCAGCAGAATATGTGATACAG
GATATATTCCGCTTCCTCGCTCACTGACTCGCTACGCTCGGTCGTTCGACTGCGGCGAGCGGAAATGGCT
TACGAACGGGGCGGAGATTTCCTGGAAGATGCCAGGAAGATACTTAACAGGGAAGTGAGAGGGCCGCGGC
AAAGCCGTTTTTCCATAGGCTCCGCCCCCCTGACAAGCATCACGAAATCTGACGCTCAAATCAGTGGTGG
CGAAACCCGACAGGACTATAAAGATACCAGGCGTTTCCCCCTGGCGGCTCCCTCGTGCGCTCTCCTGTTC
CTGCCTTTCGGTTTACCGGTGTCATTCCGCTGTTATGGCCGCGTTTGTCTCATTCCACGCCTGACACTCA
GTTCCGGGTAGGCAGTTCGCTCCAAGCTGGACTGTATGCACGAACCCCCCGTTCAGTCCGACCGCTGCGC
CTTATCCGGTAACTATCGTCTTGAGTCCAACCCGGAAAGACATGCAAAAGCACCACTGGCAGCAGCCACT
GGTAATTGATTTAGAGGAGTTAGTCTTGAAGTCATGCGCCGGTTAAGGCTAAACTGAAAGGACAAGTTTT
GGTGACTGCGCTCCTCCAAGCCAGTTACCTCGGTTCAAAGAGTTGGTAGCTCAGAGAACCTTCGAAAAAC
CGCCCTGCAAGGCGGTTTTTTCGTTTTCAGAGCAAGAGATTACGCGCAGACCAAAACGATCTCAAGAAGA
TCATCTTATTAATCAGATAAAATATTTCTAGGCTCATGAGCCCGAAGTGGCGAGCCCGATCTTCCCCATC
GGTGATGTCGGCGATATAGGCGCCAGCAACCGCACCTGTGGCGCCGGTGATGCCGGCCACGATGCGTCCG
GCGTAGAGGATCTGCTCATGTTTGACAGCTTATCATCGAT
